>Addgene plasmid #70493 | R777-E209 Hs.RAC2 | depositor full sequence | sequence record 125942 | Full Sequence
TTAACGCTAGCATGGATGTTTTCCCAGTCACGACGTTGTAAAACGACGGCCAGTCTTAAAATTCGAGCTC
GGTCCGAGGATCCGAAATAATGATTTTATTTTGACTGATAGTGACCTGTTCGTTGCAACAAATTGATAAG
CAATGCTTTTTTATAATGCCAACTTTGTACAAAAAAGTTGGCACCATGCAGGCCATCAAGTGTGTGGTGG
TGGGAGATGGGGCCGTGGGCAAGACCTGCCTTCTCATCAGCTACACCACCAACGCGTTTCCCGGAGAGTA
CATCCCCACCGTGTTTGACAACTATTCAGCCAATGTGATGGTGGACAGCAAGCCAGTGAACCTGGGGCTG
TGGGACACTGCTGGGCAGGAGGACTACGACCGTCTCCGGCCGCTCTCCTATCCACAGACGGACGTCTTCC
TCATCTGCTTCTCCCTCGTCAGCCCAGCCTCTTATGAGAACGTCCGCGCCAAGTGGTTCCCAGAAGTGCG
GCACCACTGCCCCAGCACACCCATCATCCTGGTGGGCACCAAGCTGGACCTGCGGGACGACAAGGACACC
ATCGAGAAACTGAAGGAGAAGAAGCTGGCTCCCATCACCTACCCGCAGGGCCTGGCACTGGCCAAGGAGA
TTGACTCGGTGAAATACCTGGAGTGCTCAGCTCTCACCCAGAGAGGCCTGAAAACCGTGTTCGACGAGGC
CATCCGGGCCGTGCTGTGCCCTCAGCCCACGCGGCAGCAGAAGCGCGCCTGCAGCCTCCTCTAATCAACT
TTCTTGTACAAAGTTGGCATTATAGGAAAGCATTGCTTATCAATTTGTTGCAACGAACAGGTCACTATCA
GTCAAAATAAAATCATTATTTGCATGCAAGCTTAGATCCTCTAGACCAGCCAGGACAGAAATGCCTCGAC
TTCGCTGCTACCCAAGGTTGCCGGGTGACGCACACCGTGGAAACGGATGAAGGCACGAACCCAGTGGACA
TAAGCCTGTTCGGTTCGTAAGCTGTAATGCAAGTAGCGTATGCGCTCACGCAACTGGTCCAGAACCTTGA
CCGAACGCAGCGGTGGTAACGGCGCAGTGGCGGTTTTCATGGCTTGTTATGACTGTTTTTTTGGGGTACA
GTCTATGCCTCGGGCATCCAAGCAGCAAGCGCGTTACGCCGTGGGTCGATGTTTGATGTTATGGAGCAGC
AACGATGTTACGCAGCAGGGCAGTCGCCCTAAAACAAAGTTAAACATTATGAGGGAAGCGGTGATCGCCG
AAGTATCGACTCAACTATCAGAGGTAGTTGGCGTCATCGAGCGCCATCTCGAACCGACGTTGCTGGCCGT
ACATTTGTACGGCTCCGCAGTGGATGGCGGCCTGAAGCCACACAGTGATATTGATTTGCTGGTTACGGTG
ACCGTAAGGCTTGATGAAACAACGCGGCGAGCTTTGATCAACGACCTTTTGGAAACTTCGGCTTCCCCTG
GAGAGAGCGAGATTCTCCGCGCTGTAGAAGTCACCATTGTTGTGCACGACGACATCATTCCGTGGCGTTA
TCCAGCTAAGCGCGAACTGCAATTTGGAGAATGGCAGCGCAATGACATTCTTGCAGGTATCTTCGAGCCA
GCCACGATCGACATTGATCTGGCTATCTTGCTGACAAAAGCAAGAGAACATAGCGTTGCCTTGGTAGGTC
CAGCGGCGGAGGAACTCTTTGATCCGGTTCCTGAACAGGATCTATTTGAGGCGCTAAATGAAACCTTAAC
GCTATGGAACTCGCCGCCCGACTGGGCTGGCGATGAGCGAAATGTAGTGCTTACGTTGTCCCGCATTTGG
TACAGCGCAGTAACCGGCAAAATCGCGCCGAAGGATGTCGCTGCCGACTGGGCAATGGAGCGCCTGCCGG
CCCAGTATCAGCCCGTCATACTTGAAGCTAGACAGGCTTATCTTGGACAAGAAGAAGATCGCTTGGCCTC
GCGCGCAGATCAGTTGGAAGAATTTGTCCACTACGTGAAAGGCGAGATCACCAAGGTAGTCGGCAAATAA
CCCTCGAGCCACCCATGACCAAAATCCCTTAACGTGAGTTACGCGTCGTTCCACTGAGCGTCAGACCCCG
TAGAAAAGATCAAAGGATCTTCTTGAGATCCTTTTTTTCTGCGCGTAATCTGCTGCTTGCAAACAAAAAA
ACCACCGCTACCAGCGGTGGTTTGTTTGCCGGATCAAGAGCTACCAACTCTTTTTCCGAAGGTAACTGGC
TTCAGCAGAGCGCAGATACCAAATACTGTCCTTCTAGTGTAGCCGTAGTTAGGCCACCACTTCAAGAACT
CTGTAGCACCGCCTACATACCTCGCTCTGCTAATCCTGTTACCAGTGGCTGCTGCCAGTGGCGATAAGTC
GTGTCTTACCGGGTTGGACTCAAGACGATAGTTACCGGATAAGGCGCAGCGGTCGGGCTGAACGGGGGGT
TCGTGCACACAGCCCAGCTTGGAGCGAACGACCTACACCGAACTGAGATACCTACAGCGTGAGCATTGAG
AAAGCGCCACGCTTCCCGAAGGGAGAAAGGCGGACAGGTATCCGGTAAGCGGCAGGGTCGGAACAGGAGA
GCGCACGAGGGAGCTTCCAGGGGGAAACGCCTGGTATCTTTATAGTCCTGTCGGGTTTCGCCACCTCTGA
CTTGAGCGTCGATTTTTGTGATGCTCGTCAGGGGGGCGGAGCCTATGGAAAAACGCCAGCAACGCGGCCT
TTTTACGGTTCCTGGCCTTTTGCTGGCCTTTTGCTCACATGTTCTTTCCTGCGTTATCCCCTGATTCTGT
GGATAACCGTATTACCGCCTTTGAGTGAGCTGATACCGCTCGCCGCAGCCGAACGACCGAGCGCAGCGAG
TCAGTGAGCGAGGAAGCGGAAGAGCGCCCAATACGCAAACCGCCTCTCCCCGCGCGTTGGCCGATTCATT
AATGCAGCTGGCACGACAGGTTTCCCGACTGGAAAGCGGGCAGTGAGCGCAACGCAATTAATACGCGTAC
CGCTAGCCAGGAAGAGTTTGTAGAAACGCAAAAAGGCCATCCGTCAGGATGGCCTTCTGCTTAGTTTGAT
GCCTGGCAGTTTATGGCGGGCGTCCTGCCCGCCACCCTCCGGGCCGTTGCTTCACAACGTTCAAATCCGC
TCCCGGCGGATTTGTCCTACTCAGGAGAGCGTTCACCGACAAACAACAGATAAAACGAAAGGCCCAGTCT
TCCGACTGAGCCTTTCGTTTTATTTGATGCCTGGCAGTTCCCTACTCTCGCG
Features (pLannotate 1.2.2; 11 found; start..end, strand, type, name):
     18..54      -  CDS            lacZα (fragment): LacZα fragment of β-galactosidase; lacZ fragment
     85..180     +  protein_bind   attL3: mutant version of attL; recombination site for the Gateway® LR reaction LR Clonase™
    186..761     +  CDS            RAC2: RAC2_HUMAN - Experimental evidence at protein level: Swiss-Prot protein existence level 1. Plasma membrane-associated small GTPase which cycles between an active GTP-bound and inactive GDP-bound state. In active state binds to a variety of effector proteins to regulate cellular responses, such as secretory processes, phagocytose of apoptotic cells and epithelial cell polarization. Augments the production of reactive oxygen species (ROS) by NADPH oxidase. From Homo sapiens (Human).
    769..862     -  protein_bind   attL2 (fragment): mutant version of attL; recombination site for the Gateway® LR reaction LR Clonase™
    977..1000    +  promoter       Pc promoter (fragment): intI1 (promoter lies within the coding sequence); class 1 integron promoter
   1176..1232    +  CDS            GmR (fragment): gentamycin acetyltransferase; aacC1; confers resistance to gentamycin
   1239..2030    +  CDS            SmR: aminoglycoside adenylyltransferase (Murphy, 1985); aadA; confers resistance to spectinomycin and streptomycin
   2123..2711    +  rep_origin     ori: high-copy-number ColE1/pMB1/pBR322/pUC origin of replication
   2894..2986    +  CDS            lacI (fragment): lac repressor; lacI; The lac repressor binds to the lac operator to inhibit transcription in E. coli. This inhibition can be relieved by adding lactose or isopropyl-β-D-thiogalactopyranoside (IPTG).
   3041..3068    -  terminator     rrnB T2 terminator: transcription terminator T2 from the E. coli rrnB gene
   3200..3243    +  terminator     rrnB T1 terminator: Escherichia coli rrnB; transcription terminator T1 from the E. coli rrnB gene
