[The description below was written by a language model from this plasmid's Addgene catalogue record and pLannotate feature annotations shown in this document.]
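Description:
R777-E209 Hs.RAC2 is a Gateway entry clone built on the pDonor-255 backbone (about 2.7 kb without insert; the full sequence record is 3,272 nt). It carries the human RAC2 open reading frame and is maintained in E. coli. Replication comes from a high-copy ColE1/pUC-type origin. Selection is by spectinomycin, through an aadA aminoglycoside adenylyltransferase gene (SmR). This gene lies downstream of a fragment of a class 1 integron Pc promoter and a short gentamicin acetyltransferase remnant, which suggests the marker came from an integron-type cassette. The annotation also finds small lacZα and lacI fragments, which appear to be non-functional backbone remnants. rrnB T1 and T2 terminators lie upstream of the cloning region, where such elements typically insulate the insert from read-through transcription.

The 579 bp insert corresponds to the RAC2 RefSeq transcript NM_002872.4 and encodes a plasma-membrane-associated Rho-family small GTPase. This protein cycles between GTP- and GDP-bound states and, among other roles, enhances reactive oxygen species production by NADPH oxidase. The ORF keeps its stop codon, so it suits native expression or N-terminal fusions but not C-terminal tagging. The depositor notes a silent c81g change relative to the reference sequence. The coding sequence is flanked by attL recombination sites. The automated annotation labels the upstream one attL3 and the downstream one a partial attL2, so the labelling of the upstream site should be treated with caution. There is no promoter for expression of the insert in this plasmid. It is intended as a source clone, from which RAC2 is transferred by an LR Clonase reaction into Gateway destination vectors that supply the promoter, tags and host-specific elements.
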