Addgene plasmid #70493: R777-E209 Hs.RAC2
Purpose: Gateway ORF clone of human RAC2 [NM_002872.4] with stop codon (for native or N-terminal fusions)
Depositing lab: Dominic Esposito. Depositing organization: National Cancer Institute (NCI).
Backbone
  Vector backbone: pDonor-255
  Backbone size w/o insert (bp): 2693
  Vector type: Gateway Entry Clone
Growth in bacteria
  Bacterial resistance: Spectinomycin, 50 μg/mL
  Growth temperature: 37°C
  Growth strain: DH10B
  Copy number: High Copy
Gene/Insert
  Gene/Insert name: RAC2 (alt name: NM_002872.4)
  Species: H. sapiens (human)
  Insert size (bp): 579
  Entrez Gene: RAC2 (a.k.a. EN-7, Gx, HSPC022, IMD73A, IMD73B, IMD73C, p21-Rac2)
  Cloning method: Gateway Cloning
  Sequencing primers: 5′ M13F 23-mer (5'-CCCAGTCACGACGTTGTAAAACG); 3′ attLR 23-mer (5'-TAACATCAGAGATTTTGAGACAC)
Terms and licenses: Academic/Nonprofit Terms; Industry Terms: Not Available to Industry
Depositor comments: c81g silent mutation not noted in Refseq
How to cite: R777-E209 Hs.RAC2 was a gift from Dominic Esposito (Addgene plasmid # 70493 ; http://n2t.net/addgene:70493 ; RRID:Addgene_70493)
