>Addgene plasmid #70493 | R777-E209 Hs.RAC2 | addgene partial sequence | sequence record 130482 | pCR8_R1 5'-cgaaccgaacaggcttatgt-3'
GTGCGTCACCCGGCAACCTTGGGTAGCAGCGAAGTCGAGGCATTTCTGTCCTGGCTGGTCTAGAGGATCT
AAGCTTGCATGCAAATAATGATTTTATTTTGACTGATAGTGACCTGTTCGTTGCAACAAATTGATAAGCA
ATGCTTTCCTATAATGCCAACTTTGTACAAGAAAGTTGATTAGAGGAGGCTGCAGGCGCGCTTCTGCTGC
CGCGTGGGCTGAGGGCACAGCACGGCCCGGATGGCCTCGTCGAACACGGTTTTCAGGCCTCTCTGGGTGA
GAGCTGAGCACTCCAGGTATTTCACCGAGTCAATCTCCTTGGCCAGTGCCAGGCCCTGCGGGTAGGTGAT
GGGAGCCAGCTTCTTCTCCTTCAGTTTCTCGATGGTGTCCTTGTCGTCCCGCAGGTCCAGCTTGGTGCCC
ACCAGGATGATGGGTGTGCTGGGGCAGTGGTGCCGCACTTCTGGGAACCACTTGGCGCGGACGTTCTCAT
AAGAGGCTGGGCTGACGAGGGAGAAGCAGATGAGGAAGACGTCCGTCTGTGGATAGGAGAGCGGCCGGAG
ACGGTCGTAGTCCTCCTGCCCAGCAGTGTCCCACAGCCCCAGGTTCACTGGCTTGCTGTCCACCATCACA
TTGGCTGAATAGTTGTCAAACACGGTGGGGATGTACTCTCCGGGAAACGCGTTGGTGGTGTAGCTGATGA
GAAGGCAGGTCTTGCCCACGGCCCCATCTCCCACCACCACACACTTGATGGCCTGCATGG
